>Addgene plasmid #108820 | pBW2694_pCAG-PV1-pMag-L1-iCre-252C-BGHpA | depositor full sequence | sequence record 205101 | Full Sequence
CCCAAGCTTGGCGTAATCATGGTCATAGCTGTTTCCTGTGTGAAATTGTTATCCGCTCACAATTCCACAC
AACATACGAGCCGGAAGCATAAAGTGTAAAGCCTGGGGTGCCTAATGAGTGAGCTAACTCACATTAATTG
CGTTGCGCTCACTGCCCGCTTTCCAGTCGGGAAACCTGTCGTGCCAGCGGATCCGCATCTCAATTAGTCA
GCAACCATAGTCCCGCCCCTAACTCCGCCCAGTTCCGCCCATTCTCCGCCCCATGGCTGACTAATTTTTT
TTATTTATGCAGAGGCCGAGGCCGCCTCGGCCTCTGAGCTATTCCAGAAGTAGTGAGGAGGCTTTTTTGG
AGGCCTAGGCTTTTGCAAAAAGCTAACTTGTTTATTGCAGCTTATAATGGTTACAAATAAAGCAATAGCA
TCACAAATTTCACAAATAAAGCATTTTTTTCACTGCATTCTAGTTGTGGTTTGTCCAAACTCATCAATGT
ATCTTATCATGTCTGGATCCGCTGCATTAATGAATCGGCCAACGCGCGGGGAGAGGCGGTTTGCGTATTG
GGCGCTCTTCCGCTTCCTCGCTCACTGACTCGCTGCGCTCGGTCGTTCGGCTGCGGCGAGCGGTATCAGC
TCACTCAAAGGCGGTAATACGGTTATCCACAGAATCAGGGGATAACGCAGGAAAGAACATGTGAGCAAAA
GGCCAGCAAAAGGCCAGGAACCGTAAAAAGGCCGCGTTGCTGGCGTTTTTCCATAGGCTCCGCCCCCCTG
ACGAGCATCACAAAAATCGACGCTCAAGTCAGAGGTGGCGAAACCCGACAGGACTATAAAGATACCAGGC
GTTTCCCCCTGGAAGCTCCCTCGTGCGCTCTCCTGTTCCGACCCTGCCGCTTACCGGATACCTGTCCGCC
TTTCTCCCTTCGGGAAGCGTGGCGCTTTCTCATAGCTCACGCTGTAGGTATCTCAGTTCGGTGTAGGTCG
TTCGCTCCAAGCTGGGCTGTGTGCACGAACCCCCCGTTCAGCCCGACCGCTGCGCCTTATCCGGTAACTA
TCGTCTTGAGTCCAACCCGGTAAGACACGACTTATCGCCACTGGCAGCAGCCACTGGTAACAGGATTAGC
AGAGCGAGGTATGTAGGCGGTGCTACAGAGTTCTTGAAGTGGTGGCCTAACTACGGCTACACTAGAAGAA
CAGTATTTGGTATCTGCGCTCTGCTGAAGCCAGTTACCTTCGGAAAAAGAGTTGGTAGCTCTTGATCCGG
CAAACAAACCACCGCTGGTAGCGGTGGTTTTTTTGTTTGCAAGCAGCAGATTACGCGCAGAAAAAAAGGA
TCTCAAGAAGATCCTTTGATCTTTTCTACGGGGTCTGACGCTCAGTGGAACGAAAACTCACGTTAAGGGA
TTTTGGTCATGAGATTATCAAAAAGGATCTTCACCTAGATCCTTTTAAATTAAAAATGAAGTTTTAAATC
AATCTAAAGTATATATGAGTAAACTTGGTCTGACAGTTACCAATGCTTAATCAGTGAGGCACCTATCTCA
GCGATCTGTCTATTTCGTTCATCCATAGTTGCCTGACTCCCCGTCGTGTAGATAACTACGATACGGGAGG
GCTTACCATCTGGCCCCAGTGCTGCAATGATACCGCGAGACCCACGCTCACCGGCTCCAGATTTATCAGC
AATAAACCAGCCAGCCGGAAGGGCCGAGCGCAGAAGTGGTCCTGCAACTTTATCCGCCTCCATCCAGTCT
ATTAATTGTTGCCGGGAAGCTAGAGTAAGTAGTTCGCCAGTTAATAGTTTGCGCAACGTTGTTGCCATTG
CTACAGGCATCGTGGTGTCACGCTCGTCGTTTGGTATGGCTTCATTCAGCTCCGGTTCCCAACGATCAAG
GCGAGTTACATGATCCCCCATGTTGTGCAAAAAAGCGGTTAGCTCCTTCGGTCCTCCGATCGTTGTCAGA
AGTAAGTTGGCCGCAGTGTTATCACTCATGGTTATGGCAGCACTGCATAATTCTCTTACTGTCATGCCAT
CCGTAAGATGCTTTTCTGTGACTGGTGAGTACTCAACCAAGTCATTCTGAGAATAGTGTATGCGGCGACC
GAGTTGCTCTTGCCCGGCGTCAATACGGGATAATACCGCGCCACATAGCAGAACTTTAAAAGTGCTCATC
ATTGGAAAACGTTCTTCGGGGCGAAAACTCTCAAGGATCTTACCGCTGTTGAGATCCAGTTCGATGTAAC
CCACTCGTGCACCCAACTGATCTTCAGCATCTTTTACTTTCACCAGCGTTTCTGGGTGAGCAAAAACAGG
AAGGCAAAATGCCGCAAAAAAGGGAATAAGGGCGACACGGAAATGTTGAATACTCATACTCTTCCTTTTT
CAATATTATTGAAGCATTTATCAGGGTTATTGTCTCATGAGCGGATACATATTTGAATGTATTTAGAAAA
ATAAACAAATAGGGGTTCCGCGCACATTTCCCCGAAAAGTGCCACCTGGGTCGACATTGATTATTGACTA
GTTATTAATAGTAATCAATTACGGGGTCATTAGTTCATAGCCCATATATGGAGTTCCGCGTTACATAACT
TACGGTAAATGGCCCGCCTGGCTGACCGCCCAACGACCCCCGCCCATTGACGTCAATAATGACGTATGTT
CCCATAGTAACGCCAATAGGGACTTTCCATTGACGTCAATGGGTGGAGTATTTACGGTAAACTGCCCACT
TGGCAGTACATCAAGTGTATCATATGCCAAGTACGCCCCCTATTGACGTCAATGACGGTAAATGGCCCGC
CTGGCATTATGCCCAGTACATGACCTTATGGGACTTTCCTACTTGGCAGTACATCTACGTATTAGTCATC
GCTATTACCATGGTCGAGGTGAGCCCCACGTTCTGCTTCACTCTCCCCATCTCCCCCCCCTCCCCACCCC
CAATTTTGTATTTATTTATTTTTTAATTATTTTGTGCAGCGATGGGGGCGGGGGGGGGGGGGGCGCGCGC
CAGGCGGGGCGGGGCGGGGCGAGGGGCGGGGCGGGGCGAGGCGGAAAGGTGCGGCGGCAGCCAATCAGAG
CGGCGCGCTCCGAAAGTTTCCTTTTATGGCGAGGCGGCGGCGGCGGCGGCCCTATAAAAAGCGAAGCGCG
CGGCGGGCGGGAGTCGCTGCGTTGCCTTCGCCCCGTGCCCCGCTCCGCGCCGCCTCGCGCCGCCCGCCCC
GGCTCTGACTGACCGCGTTACTCCCACAGGTGAGCGGGCGGGACGGCCCTTCTCCTCCGGGCTGTAATTA
GCGCTTGGTTTAATGACGGCTCGTTTCTTTTCTGTGGCTGCGTGAAAGCCTTAAAGGGCTCCGGGAGGGC
CCTTTGTGCGGGGGGGAGCGGCTCGGGGGGTGCGTGCGTGTGTGTGTGCGTGGGGAGCGCCGCGTGCGGC
TCCGCGCTGCCCGGCGGCTGTGAGCGCTGCGGGCGCGGCGCGGGGCTTTGTGCGCTCCGCAGTGTGCGCG
AGGGGAGCGCGGCCGGGGGCGGTGCCCCGCGGTGCGGGGGGGGCTGCGAGGGGAACAAAGGCTGCGTGCG
GGGTGTGTGCGTGGGGGGGTGAGCAGGGGGTGTGGGCGCGGCGGTCGGGCTGTAACCCCCCCCTGCACCC
CCCTCCCCGAGTTGCTGAGCACGGCCCGGCTTCGGGTGCGGGGCTCCGTACGGGGCGTGGCGCGGGGCTC
GCCGTGCCGGGCGGGGGGTGGCGGCAGGTGGGGGTGCCGGGCGGGGCGGGGCCGCCTCGGGCCGGGGAGG
GCTCGGGGGAGGGGCGCGGCGGCCCCCGGAGCGCCGGCGGCTGTCGAGGCGCGGCGAGCCGCAGCCATTG
CCTTTTATGGTAATCGTGCGAGAGGGCGCAGGGACTTCCTTTGTCCCAAATCTGTGCGGAGCCGAAATCT
GGGAGGCGCCGCCGCACCCCCTCTAGCGGGCGCGGGGCGAAGCGGTGCGGCGCCGGCAGGAAGGAAATGG
GCGGGGAGGGCCTTCGTGCGTCGCCGCGCCGCCGTCCCCTTCTCCCTCTCCAGCCTCGGGGCTGTCCGCG
GGGGGACGGCTGCCTTCGGGGGGGACGGGGCAGGGCGGGGTTCGGCTTCTGGCGTGTGACCGGCGGCTCT
AGAGCCTCTGCTAACCATGTTCATGCCTTCTTCTTTTTCCTACAGCTCCTGGGCAACGTGCTGGTTATTG
TGCTGTCTCATCATTTTGGCAAAGAATTGATTAATTCGAGCGAAGGCGCGCCCATTACTCGCATCCATTC
TCAGGCTGTCTCGTCTCGTCTCGCACGCGTGCCGCCACCATGCATACTCTTTATGCCCCCGGTGGATATG
ACATTATGGGATATCTGAGGCAGATCAGGAACCGGCCAAACCCGCAGGTGGAACTGGGCCCCGTGGATAC
ATCCTGCGCCTTGATTCTTTGTGACCTGAAACAGAAAGACACCCCGATAGTTTACGCGAGTGAAGCCTTC
CTCTACATGACAGGTTACAGCAACGCAGAGGTGCTGGGCCGGAATTGCCGGTTTCTGCAAAGCCCTGACG
GCATGGTGAAGCCCAAGAGCACCCGGAAGTACGTGGATAGTAACACAATCAATACTATGCGCAAGGCAAT
CGACAGGAATGCCGAGGTGCAGGTTGAAGTAGTCAATTTTAAAAAGAATGGACAGCGATTTGTTAATTTC
CTGACTATGATACCTGTTAGGGACGAAACAGGCGAGTATCGATACTCTATGGGATTCCAGTGCGAAACAG
AATCCGGAGGGTCTGGCTCCGGATCAAGTGGTGGCAGCGGTACCGCCACCTCCCAACTGTCCACCCGGGC
CCTGGAAGGGATCTTTGAGGCCACCCACCGCCTGATCTATGGTGCCAAGGATGACTCTGGGCAGAGATAC
CTGGCCTGGTCTGGCCACTCTGCCAGAGTGGGTGCTGCCAGGGACATGGCCAGGGCTGGTGTGTCCATCC
CTGAAATCATGCAGGCTGGTGGCTGGACCAATGTGAACATTGTGATGAACTACATCAGAAACCTGGACTC
TGAGACTGGGGCCATGGTGAGGCTGCTCGAGGATGGGGACCCCAAGAAAAAGCGGAAGGTGTGAGAATTC
CTGTGCCTTCTAGTTGCCAGCCATCTGTTGTTTGCCCCTCCCCCGTGCCTTCCTTGACCCTGGAAGGTGC
CACTCCCACTGTCCTTTCCTAATAAAATGAGGAAATTGCATCGCATTGTCTGAGTAGGTGTCATTCTATT
CTGGGGGGTGGGGTGGGGCAGGACAGCAAGGGGGAGGATTGGGAAGACAATAGCAGGCATGCTGGGGATG
CGGTGGGCTCTATGGCTTCTGAGGCGGAAAGAACCAGCTGGGGCTCTAGGGGGTATCCCCACGCGCCCTG
TAGCGTGTACCGCTGGGAGTTCGTAGACGGAAACAAACGCAGAATCCAAGCGCGGCCGCCCAGGATACAT
AGATTACCACAACTCCGAGCCCTTCCACCGCTAGCGCACTCCTCAGGTGCAGGCTGCCTATCAGAAGGTG
GTGGCTGGTGTGGCCAATGCCCTGGCTCACAAATACCACTGAGATCTTTTTCCCTCTGCCAAAAATTATG
GGGACATCATGAAGCCCCTTGAGCATCTGACTTCTGGCTAATAAAGGAAATTTATTTTCATTGCAATAGT
GTGTTGGAATTTTTTGTGTCTCTCACTCGGAAGGACATATGGGAGGGCAAATCATTTAAAACATCAGAAT
GAGTATTTGGTTTAGAGTTTGGCAACATATGCCCATATGCTGGCTGCCATGAACAAAGGTTGGCTATAAA
GAGGTCATCAGTATATGAAACAGCCCCCTGCTGTCCATTCCTTATTCCATAGAAAAGCCTTGACTTGAGG
TTAGATTTTTTTTATATTTTGTTTTGTGTTATTTTTTTCTTTAACATCCCTAAAATTTTCCTTACATGTT
TTACTAGCCAGATTTTTCCTCCTCTCCTGACTACTCCCAGTCATAGCTGTCCCTCTTCTCTTATGGAGAT
CCCTCGACCTGCAG
Features (pLannotate 1.2.2; 19 found; start..end, strand, type, name):
     46..62      -  protein_bind   lac operator: The lac repressor binds to the lac operator to inhibit transcription in E. coli. This inhibition can be relieved by adding lactose or isopropyl-β-D-thiogalactopyranoside (IPTG). lac repressor encoded by lacI
     70..100     -  promoter       lac promoter: promoter for the E. coli lac operon
    115..136     -  protein_bind   CAP binding site: CAP binding activates transcription in the presence of cAMP. E. coli catabolite activator protein
    149..188     -  CDS            lacI (fragment): lac repressor; lacI; The lac repressor binds to the lac operator to inhibit transcription in E. coli. This inhibition can be relieved by adding lactose or isopropyl-β-D-thiogalactopyranoside (IPTG).
    195..217     +  promoter       SV40 promoter (fragment): SV40 enhancer and early promoter
    221..355     +  rep_origin     SV40 ori: SV40 origin of replication
    375..509     +  polyA_signal   SV40 poly(A) signal: SV40 polyadenylation signal
    511..565     -  CDS            lacI (fragment): lac repressor; lacI; The lac repressor binds to the lac operator to inhibit transcription in E. coli. This inhibition can be relieved by adding lactose or isopropyl-β-D-thiogalactopyranoside (IPTG).
    748..1336    -  rep_origin     ori: high-copy-number ColE1/pMB1/pBR322/pUC origin of replication
   1507..2367    -  CDS            AmpR: β-lactamase; bla; confers resistance to ampicillin, carbenicillin, and related antibiotics
   2368..2472    -  promoter       AmpR promoter: bla
   2503..2882    +  enhancer       CMV enhancer: human cytomegalovirus immediate early enhancer
   2884..3159    +  promoter       chicken β-actin promoter: No description available
   3160..4175    +  intron         chimeric intron: chimera between introns from chicken β-actin and rabbit β-globin
   4802..5080    +  CDS            cre (fragment): RECR_BPP1 - Experimental evidence at protein level: Swiss-Prot protein existence level 1. Catalyzes site-specific recombination between two 34-base- pair LOXP sites. Its role is to maintain the phage genome as a monomeric unit-copy plasmid in the lysogenic state. From Escherichia phage P1 (Bacteriophage P1).
   5111..5335    +  polyA_signal   bGH poly(A) signal: bovine growth hormone polyadenylation signal
   5339..5360    +  promoter       SV40 promoter (fragment): SV40 enhancer and early promoter
   5498..5569    +  CDS            HBB (fragment): HBB_PONPY - Experimental evidence at transcript level: Swiss-Prot protein existence level 2. Involved in oxygen transport from the lung to the various peripheral tissues. From Pongo pygmaeus (Bornean orangutan).
   5640..5695    +  polyA_signal   β-globin poly(A) signal: rabbit β-globin polyadenylation signal (Gil and Proudfoot, 1987)
