[The description below was written by a language model from this plasmid's Addgene catalogue record and pLannotate feature annotations shown in this document.]
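Description:
pBW2694_pCAG-PV1-pMag-L1-iCre-252C-BGHpA is a 6,034 nt mammalian expression plasmid built on the pCAGGS backbone that encodes one half of a split, light-inducible Cre recombinase. It is propagated in E. coli as a high-copy plasmid through a ColE1/pUC-type origin and selected with ampicillin via the β-lactamase gene. The backbone also carries an SV40 origin and SV40 poly(A) signal, together with remnants of lac regulatory sequences, a short globin-like fragment and the rabbit β-globin poly(A) signal. The last two lie downstream of the insert and are presumably left over from pCAGGS.

Expression is driven by the CAG promoter, annotated here as its three parts: the CMV immediate-early enhancer, the chicken β-actin promoter and a chimeric β-actin/β-globin intron, which together give strong constitutive transcription in mammalian cells. The insert, cloned between KpnI and EcoRI, encodes a Cre fragment running from amino acid 252 to the C-terminus, with pMag fused at its N-terminus and a nuclear localisation signal at the C-terminus; transcription ends at a bGH poly(A) signal. The feature table annotates only the Cre fragment. The roughly 600 nt between the intron and that fragment are unannotated and presumably hold the PV1, pMag and L1 linker elements named in the plasmid title, though the record does not define PV1 or L1. pMag is a photoswitchable dimerisation domain that normally pairs with nMag under blue light, so this fragment is expected to be inactive alone and to regain loxP recombination activity when co-expressed with a complementary N-terminal Cre fragment on a partner construct, which is not described here. The plasmid comes from work on chemical- and light-inducible recombinases for mammalian cells and mice.
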