Addgene plasmid #108820: pBW2694_pCAG-PV1-pMag-L1-iCre-252C-BGHpA
Purpose: Expresses aa252 to C-terminus of Cre recombinase fused to pMag CID
Depositing lab: Wilson Wong. Depositing organization: Boston University Main Campus. Publication: High-performance chemical- and light-inducible recombinases in mammalian cells and mice. Weinberg BH, Cho JH, Agarwal Y, Pham NTH, Caraballo LD, Walkosz M, Ortega C, Trexler M, Tague N, Law B, Benman WKJ, Letendre J, Beal J, Wong WW. Nat Commun. 2019 Oct 24;10(1):4845. doi: 10.1038/s41467-019-12800-7. PubMed 31649244.
Backbone
  Vector backbone: pCAGGS
  Vector type: Mammalian Expression, Cre/Lox, Synthetic Biology
Growth in bacteria
  Bacterial resistance: Ampicillin, 100 μg/mL
  Growth temperature: 37°C
  Growth strain: NEB Stable
  Copy number: High Copy
Gene/Insert
  Gene/Insert name: Cre recombinase fragment aa252 to C-terminus
  Species: Synthetic
  Promoter: pCAG
  Tag / fusion protein: pMag (N terminal on insert); NLS (C terminal on insert)
  Cloning method: Restriction Enzyme; 5′ cloning site KpnI (not destroyed); 3′ cloning site EcoRI (not destroyed)
Terms and licenses: Academic/Nonprofit Terms; Industry Terms: Not Available to Industry
Depositor comments: Please visit https://www.biorxiv.org/content/10.1101/747121v1 for bioRxiv preprint.
How to cite: pBW2694_pCAG-PV1-pMag-L1-iCre-252C-BGHpA was a gift from Wilson Wong (Addgene plasmid # 108820 ; http://n2t.net/addgene:108820 ; RRID:Addgene_108820)
