>Addgene plasmid #108820 | pBW2694_pCAG-PV1-pMag-L1-iCre-252C-BGHpA | addgene partial sequence | sequence record 217777 | Addgene Partial NGS Result
TCGGGGGAGGGGCGCGGCGGCCCCCGGAGCGCCGGCGGCTGTCGAGGCGCGGCGAGCCGCAGCCATTGCC
TTTTATGGTAATCGTGCGAGAGGGCGCAGGGACTTCCTTTGTCCCAAATCTGTGCGGAGCCGAAATCTGG
GAGGCGCCGCCGCACCCCCTCTAGCGGGCGCGGGGCGAAGCGGTGCGGCGCCGGCAGGAAGGAAATGGGC
GGGGAGGGCCTTCGTGCGTCGCCGCGCCGCCGTCCCCTTCTCCCTCTCCAGCCTCGGGGCTGTCCGCGGG
GGGACGGCTGCCTTCGGGGGGGACGGGGCAGGGCGGGGTTCGGCTTCTGGCGTGTGACCGGCGGCTCTAG
AGCCTCTGCTAACCATGTTCATGCCTTCTTCTTTTTCCTACAGCTCCTGGGCAACGTGCTGGTTATTGTG
CTGTCTCATCATTTTGGCAAAGAATTGATTAATTCGAGCGAAGGCGCGCCCATTACTCGCATCCATTCTC
AGGCTGTCTCGTCTCGTCTCGCACGCGTGCCGCCACCATGCATACTCTTTATGCCCCCGGTGGATATGAC
ATTATGGGATATCTGAGGCAGATCAGGAACCGGCCAAACCCGCAGGTGGAACTGGGCCCCGTGGATACAT
CCTGCGCCTTGATTCTTTGTGACCTGAAACAGAAAGACACCCCGATAGTTTACGCGAGTGAAGCCTTCCT
CTACATGACAGGTTACAGCAACGCAGAGGTGCTGGGCCGGAATTGCCGGTTTCTGCAAAGCCCTGACGGC
ATGGTGAAGCCCAAGAGCACCCGGAAGTACGTGGATAGTAACACAATCAATACTATGCGCAAGGCAATCG
ACAGGAATGCCGAGGTGCAGGTTGAAGTAGTCAATTTTAAAAAGAATGGACAGCGATTTGTTAATTTCCT
GACTATGATACCTGTTAGGGACGAAACAGGCGAGTATCGATACTCTATGGGATTCCAGTGCGAAACAGAA
TCCGGAGGGTCTGGCTCCGGATCAAGTGGTGGCAGCGGTACCGCCACCTCCCAACTGTCCACCCGGGCCC
TGGAAGGGATCTTTGAGGCCACCCACCGCCTGATCTATGGTGCCAAGGATGACTCTGGGCAGAGATACCT
GGCCTGGTCTGGCCACTCTGCCAGAGTGGGTGCTGCCAGGGACATGGCCAGGGCTGGTGTGTCCATCCCT
GAAATCATGCAGGCTGGTGGCTGGACCAATGTGAACATTGTGATGAACTACATCAGAAACCTGGACTCTG
AGACTGGGGCCATGGTGAGGCTGCTCGAGGATGGGGACCCCAAGAAAAAGCGGAAGGTGTGAGAATTCCT
GTGCCTTCTAGTTGCCAGCCATCTGTTGTTTGCCCCTCCCCCGTGCCTTCCTTGACCCTGGAAGGTGCCA
CTCCCACTGTCCTTTCCTAATAAAATGAGGAAATTGCATCGCATTGTCTGAGTAGGTGTCATTCTATTCT
GGGGGGTGGGGTGGGGCAGGACAGCAAGGGGGAGGATTGGGAAGACAATAGCAGGCATGCTGGGGATGCG
GTGGGCTCTATGGCTTCTGAGGCGGAAAGAACCAGCTGGGGCTCTAGGGGGTATCCCCACGCGCCCTGTA
GCGTGTACCGCTGGGAGTTCGTAGACGGAAACAAACGCAGAATCCAAGCGCGGCCGCCCAGGATACATAG
ATTACCACAACTCCGAGCCCTTCCACCGCTAGCGCACTCCTCAGGTGCAGGCTGCCTATCAGAAGGTGGT
GGCTGGTGTGGCCAATGCCCTGGCTCACAAATACCACTGAGATCTTTTTCCCTCTGCCAAAAATTATGGG
GACATCATGAAGCCCCTTGAGCATCTGACTTCTGGCTAATAAAGGAAATTTATTTTCATTGCAATAGTGT
GTTGGAATTTTTTGTGTCTCTCACTCGGAAGGACATATGGGAGGGCAAATCATTTAAAACATCAGAATGA
GTATTTGGTTTAGAGTTTGGCAACATATGCCCATATGCTGGCTGCCATGAACAAAGGTTGGCTATAAAGA
GGTCATCAGTATATGAAACAGCCCCCTGCTGTCCATTCCTTATTCCATAGAAAAGCCTTGACTTGAGGTT
AGATTTTTTTTATATTTTGTTTTGTGTTATTTTTTTCTTTAACATCCCTAAAATTTTCCTTACATGTTTT
ACTAGCCAGATTTTTCCTCCTCTCCTGACTACTCCCAGTCATAGCTGTCCCTCTTCTCTTATGGAGATCC
CTCGACCTGCAGCCCAAGCTTGGCGTAATCATGGTCATAGCTGTTTCCTGTGTGAAATTGTTATCCGCTC
ACAATTCCACACAACATACGAGCCGGAAGCATAAAGTGTAAAGCCTGGGGTGCCTAATGAGTGAGCTAAC
TCACATTAATTGCGTTGCGCTCACTGCCCGCTTTCCAGTCGGGAAACCTGTCGTGCCAGCGGATCCGCAT
CTCAATTAGTCAGCAACCATAGTCCCGCCCCTAACTCCGCCCAGTTCCGCCCATTCTCCGCCCCATGGCT
GACTAATTTTTTTTATTTATGCAGAGGCCGAGGCCGCCTCGGCCTCTGAGCTATTCCAGAAGTAGTGAGG
AGGCTTTTTTGGAGGCCTAGGCTTTTGCAAAAAGCTAACTTGTTTATTGCAGCTTATAATGGTTACAAAT
AAAGCAATAGCATCACAAATTTCACAAATAAAGCATTTTTTTCACTGCATTCTAGTTGTGGTTTGTCCAA
ACTCATCAATGTATCTTATCATGTCTGGATCCGCTGCATTAATGAATCGGCCAACGCGCGGGGAGAGGCG
GTTTGCGTATTGGGCGCTCTTCCGCTTCCTCGCTCACTGACTCGCTGCGCTCGGTCGTTCGGCTGCGGCG
AGCGGTATCAGCTCACTCAAAGGCGGTAATACGGTTATCCACAGAATCAGGGGATAACGCAGGAAAGAAC
ATGTGAGCAAAAGGCCAGCAAAAGGCCAGGAACCGTAAAAAGGCCGCGTTGCTGGCGTTTTTCCATAGGC
TCCGCCCCCCTGACGAGCATCACAAAAATCGACGCTCAAGTCAGAGGTGGCGAAACCCGACAGGACTATA
AAGATACCAGGCGTTTCCCCCTGGAAGCTCCCTCGTGCGCTCTCCTGTTCCGACCCTGCCGCTTACCGGA
TACCTGTCCGCCTTTCTCCCTTCGGGAAGCGTGGCGCTTTCTCATAGCTCACGCTGTAGGTATCTCAGTT
CGGTGTAGGTCGTTCGCTCCAAGCTGGGCTGTGTGCACGAACCCCCCGTTCAGCCCGACCGCTGCGCCTT
ATCCGGTAACTATCGTCTTGAGTCCAACCCGGTAAGACACGACTTATCGCCACTGGCAGCAGCCACTGGT
AACAGGATTAGCAGAGCGAGGTATGTAGGCGGTGCTACAGAGTTCTTGAAGTGGTGGCCTAACTACGGCT
ACACTAGAAGAACAGTATTTGGTATCTGCGCTCTGCTGAAGCCAGTTACCTTCGGAAAAAGAGTTGGTAG
CTCTTGATCCGGCAAACAAACCACCGCTGGTAGCGGTGGTTTTTTTGTTTGCAAGCAGCAGATTACGCGC
AGAAAAAAAGGATCTCAAGAAGATCCTTTGATCTTTTCTACGGGGTCTGACGCTCAGTGGAACGAAAACT
CACGTTAAGGGATTTTGGTCATGAGATTATCAAAAAGGATCTTCACCTAGATCCTTTTAAATTAAAAATG
AAGTTTTAAATCAATCTAAAGTATATATGAGTAAACTTGGTCTGACAGTTACCAATGCTTAATCAGTGAG
GCACCTATCTCAGCGATCTGTCTATTTCGTTCATCCATAGTTGCCTGACTCCCCGTCGTGTAGATAACTA
CGATACGGGAGGGCTTACCATCTGGCCCCAGTGCTGCAATGATACCGCGAGACCCACGCTCACCGGCTCC
AGATTTATCAGCAATAAACCAGCCAGCCGGAAGGGCCGAGCGCAGAAGTGGTCCTGCAACTTTATCCGCC
TCCATCCAGTCTATTAATTGTTGCCGGGAAGCTAGAGTAAGTAGTTCGCCAGTTAATAGTTTGCGCAACG
TTGTTGCCATTGCTACAGGCATCGTGGTGTCACGCTCGTCGTTTGGTATGGCTTCATTCAGCTCCGGTTC
CCAACGATCAAGGCGAGTTACATGATCCCCCATGTTGTGCAAAAAAGCGGTTAGCTCCTTCGGTCCTCCG
ATCGTTGTCAGAAGTAAGTTGGCCGCAGTGTTATCACTCATGGTTATGGCAGCACTGCATAATTCTCTTA
CTGTCATGCCATCCGTAAGATGCTTTTCTGTGACTGGTGAGTACTCAACCAAGTCATTCTGAGAATAGTG
TATGCGGCGACCGAGTTGCTCTTGCCCGGCGTCAATACGGGATAATACCGCGCCACATAGCAGAACTTTA
AAAGTGCTCATCATTGGAAAACGTTCTTCGGGGCGAAAACTCTCAAGGATCTTACCGCTGTTGAGATCCA
GTTCGATGTAACCCACTCGTGCACCCAACTGATCTTCAGCATCTTTTACTTTCACCAGCGTTTCTGGGTG
AGCAAAAACAGGAAGGCAAAATGCCGCAAAAAAGGGAATAAGGGCGACACGGAAATGTTGAATACTCATA
CTCTTCCTTTTTCAATATTATTGAAGCATTTATCAGGGTTATTGTCTCATGAGCGGATACATATTTGAAT
GTATTTAGAAAAATAAACAAATAGGGGTTCCGCGCACATTTCCCCGAAAAGTGCCACCTGGGTCGACATT
GATTATTGACTAGTTATTAATAGTAATCAATTACGGGGTCATTAGTTCATAGCCCATATATGGAGTTCCG
CGTTACATAACTTACGGTAAATGGCCCGCCTGGCTGACCGCCCAACGACCCCCGCCCATTGACGTCAATA
ATGACGTATGTTCCCATAGTAACGCCAATAGGGACTTTCCATTGACGTCAATGGGTGGAGTATTTACGGT
AAACTGCCCACTTGGCAGTACATCAAGTGTATCATATGCCAAGTACGCCCCCTATTGACGTCAATGACGG
TAAATGGCCCGCCTGGCATTATGCCCAGTACATGACCTTATGGGACTTTCCTACTTGGCAGTACATCTAC
GTATTAGTCATCGCTATTACCATGGTCGAGGTGAGCCCCACGTTCTGCTTCACTCTCCCCATCTCCCCCC
CCTCCCCACCCCCAATTTTGTATTTATTTATTTTTTAATTATTTTGTGCAGCGATGGGGGCGGGGGGG
